Addgene plasmid #128381: pPEE41
Purpose: (Empty Backbone) Complementation in Cryptococcus neoformans. Targets DNA constructs to a Safe Haven Site 7, a small gene-free region. Contains the HYG resistance marker.
Depositing lab: James Fraser. Depositing organization: University of Queensland. Publication: amdS as a dominant recyclable marker in Cryptococcus neoformans. Erpf PE, Stephenson CJ, Fraser JA. Fungal Genet Biol. 2019 Jun 17;131:103241. doi: 10.1016/j.fgb.2019.103241. PubMed 31220607.
Backbone
  Vector backbone: pBlueScript II SK(-)
  Backbone manufacturer: Stratagene
  Vector type: Unspecified
  Selectable markers: Hygromycin
Growth in bacteria
  Bacterial resistance: Ampicillin, 100 μg/mL
  Growth temperature: 37°C
  Growth strain: DH5alpha
  Copy number: High Copy
Gene/Insert
  Gene/Insert name: Hygromycin (HYG)
  Species: Synthetic
  Promoter: ACT1
  Cloning method: Gibson Cloning
Terms and licenses: Academic/Nonprofit Terms; Industry Terms: Not Available to Industry
Depositor comments: Contains the Safe Haven Site 7 sequence (CNAG_05557 - CNAG_05558) in the backbone of pBluescript II SK- to enable integration into the C. neoformans genome via homologous recombination, in addition to a linker sequence containing multiple rare-cutting restriction enzyme cut sites to facilitate linearization prior to biolistic transformation. Importantly, as the Safe Haven and marker fragments were inserted into the pBluescript II SK- backbone in place of the f1 origin of replication, each plasmid still retains the original multicloning site and blue/white screening capabilities. Linearization of the safe haven constructs is made possible by the inclusion of a linker containing cut sites for three rare cutting restriction enzymes, BaeI, AscI and PacI. To use the vectors, the gene of interest is subcloned into the standard pBluescript II SK- multicloning site.
How to cite: pPEE41 was a gift from James Fraser (Addgene plasmid # 128381 ; http://n2t.net/addgene:128381 ; RRID:Addgene_128381)
