[The description below was written by a language model from this plasmid's Addgene catalogue record and pLannotate feature annotations shown in this document.]
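Description:
pPEE41 is an empty-backbone integrative vector for genetic complementation in the pathogenic yeast Cryptococcus neoformans, built on pBluescript II SK(-). In E. coli it is maintained as a high-copy plasmid through the ColE1/pUC-type origin and selected with ampicillin via the bla gene and its promoter. The Cryptococcus-specific elements were assembled by Gibson cloning into the position normally occupied by the f1 phage origin. Only short f1/M13 origin remnants are annotated, flanking a large region in which the hygromycin resistance gene is the only feature detected.

That region carries two functional parts. The first is a hygromycin phosphotransferase (HygR) cassette, recorded as driven by the ACT1 promoter, which provides dominant selection of fungal transformants. The second is the Safe Haven Site 7 sequence, a small gene-free intergenic region between CNAG_05557 and CNAG_05558. It serves as the homology target for integration by homologous recombination, so that introduced DNA lands at a defined locus without disrupting a gene. The ACT1 promoter and the safe haven sequence are described by the depositor but were not picked up in the automated feature table. A linker with sites for the rare cutters BaeI, AscI and PacI allows the plasmid to be linearised before biolistic transformation.

Because the additions replaced the f1 origin rather than the cloning region, the standard pBluescript multiple cloning site remains intact. It sits within lacZα downstream of the lac promoter and operator and is flanked by T3 and T7 promoters, so blue/white screening is preserved. A gene of interest is subcloned into this site and then delivered to the safe haven locus, typically to complement a mutant strain.
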