Features (pLannotate 1.2.2; 14 found; start..end, strand, type, name):
    751..767     -  rep_origin     f1 ori (fragment): f1 bacteriophage origin of replication; arrow indicates direction of (+) strand synthesis
    794..898     +  promoter       AmpR promoter: bla
    899..1759    +  CDS            AmpR: β-lactamase; bla; confers resistance to ampicillin, carbenicillin, and related antibiotics
   1930..2518    +  rep_origin     ori: high-copy-number ColE1/pMB1/pBR322/pUC origin of replication
   2701..2793    +  CDS            lacI (fragment): lac repressor; lacI; The lac repressor binds to the lac operator to inhibit transcription in E. coli. This inhibition can be relieved by adding lactose or isopropyl-β-D-thiogalactopyranoside (IPTG).
   2806..2827    +  protein_bind   CAP binding site: CAP binding activates transcription in the presence of cAMP. E. coli catabolite activator protein
   2842..2872    +  promoter       lac promoter: promoter for the E. coli lac operon
   2880..2896    +  protein_bind   lac operator: The lac repressor binds to the lac operator to inhibit transcription in E. coli. This inhibition can be relieved by adding lactose or isopropyl-β-D-thiogalactopyranoside (IPTG). lac repressor encoded by lacI
   2941..2959    +  promoter       T3 promoter: promoter for bacteriophage T3 RNA polymerase
   2972..3079    +  misc_feature   MCS: pBluescript multiple cloning site
   3088..3106    -  promoter       T7 promoter: promoter for bacteriophage T7 RNA polymerase
   3114..3269    +  CDS            lacZα (fragment): LacZα fragment of β-galactosidase; lacZ fragment
   3273..3404    -  rep_origin     M13 ori (fragment): M13 bacteriophage origin of replication; arrow indicates direction of (+) strand synthesis
   4243..5268    +  CDS            HygR: aminoglycoside phosphotransferase from E. coli; aph(4)-Ia; confers resistance to hygromycin
>Addgene plasmid #128381 | pPEE41 | addgene full sequence | sequence record 254593 | Addgene NGS Result
ATGTAAAATGGACCCTCGGAAACTGGATGTTAGCAAAAGAATCGGACATCATAGCTGCGTATCTTTCCAG
TTCAACCCCAGAAAGTATTGCTGGTGACGTTAGACGCCTCGTTATGCCCTATCTCTATGTCCTCGAATCC
CGTGCGGAAAGAGCAGGGATACCCTCGTCCAATCTTATTTCAGACTCACTCAACTCCACAATACTTTCTC
TTCCGCTCCGTTTGGCGCTACCACTCTTTGAAGCATCCAAGGCTACTCTTCCCCCTTCTGAAAGAGTGAT
ACGCAACGATCTGGATGTGGCTCGATTGGCTCTTGCATGCTTGTATGGCAGTCAAGAAAGAGGCGGTGCC
GTTTGGTCAACGATGTCATCTATCTTTGAGTGTCTTCCTGTCTGGGAGCTGACTGGAGAAGACGCTGAGG
ACGAGGAGCTTACAAGTACGACTCTCGATTCCATCTCAAATTTCCTTCGCCCTACATCTGCTTCCACATC
ACCACCTTCTAAGAGCGATATTCTTTTCTTTTTCCAGCCTTTGCCCTTCGCCTCTCTTTCTCGGGCTCTT
GATATTCTTGACGTCCAACTCGAAAGTGGAGAAATACTGGCCAGATGGGGTGTTGAGAAACGACTAGGGG
AGCTTCTAGGGATGACGGGGGATCAAAAAGGACAAATGGAGCTGGCAGAGAGATTAGTGAGACAAGGCGA
AGCCTCAGTAGGGAAAGGGGGGGATGATCGCTGGCGCAGATTATGGAACGGCCGCTACAGGGCGCGTCAG
GTGGCACTTTTCGGGGAAATGTGCGCGGAACCCCTATTTGTTTATTTTTCTAAATACATTCAAATATGTA
TCCGCTCATGAGACAATAACCCTGATAAATGCTTCAATAATATTGAAAAAGGAAGAGTATGAGTATTCAA
CATTTCCGTGTCGCCCTTATTCCCTTTTTTGCGGCATTTTGCCTTCCTGTTTTTGCTCACCCAGAAACGC
TGGTGAAAGTAAAAGATGCTGAAGATCAGTTGGGTGCACGAGTGGGTTACATCGAACTGGATCTCAACAG
CGGTAAGATCCTTGAGAGTTTTCGCCCCGAAGAACGTTTTCCAATGATGAGCACTTTTAAAGTTCTGCTA
TGTGGCGCGGTATTATCCCGTATTGACGCCGGGCAAGAGCAACTCGGTCGCCGCATACACTATTCTCAGA
ATGACTTGGTTGAGTACTCACCAGTCACAGAAAAGCATCTTACGGATGGCATGACAGTAAGAGAATTATG
CAGTGCTGCCATAACCATGAGTGATAACACTGCGGCCAACTTACTTCTGACAACGATCGGAGGACCGAAG
GAGCTAACCGCTTTTTTGCACAACATGGGGGATCATGTAACTCGCCTTGATCGTTGGGAACCGGAGCTGA
ATGAAGCCATACCAAACGACGAGCGTGACACCACGATGCCTGTAGCAATGGCAACAACGTTGCGCAAACT
ATTAACTGGCGAACTACTTACTCTAGCTTCCCGGCAACAATTAATAGACTGGATGGAGGCGGATAAAGTT
GCAGGACCACTTCTGCGCTCGGCCCTTCCGGCTGGCTGGTTTATTGCTGATAAATCTGGAGCCGGTGAGC
GTGGGTCTCGCGGTATCATTGCAGCACTGGGGCCAGATGGTAAGCCCTCCCGTATCGTAGTTATCTACAC
GACGGGGAGTCAGGCAACTATGGATGAACGAAATAGACAGATCGCTGAGATAGGTGCCTCACTGATTAAG
CATTGGTAACTGTCAGACCAAGTTTACTCATATATACTTTAGATTGATTTAAAACTTCATTTTTAATTTA
AAAGGATCTAGGTGAAGATCCTTTTTGATAATCTCATGACCAAAATCCCTTAACGTGAGTTTTCGTTCCA
CTGAGCGTCAGACCCCGTAGAAAAGATCAAAGGATCTTCTTGAGATCCTTTTTTTCTGCGCGTAATCTGC
TGCTTGCAAACAAAAAAACCACCGCTACCAGCGGTGGTTTGTTTGCCGGATCAAGAGCTACCAACTCTTT
TTCCGAAGGTAACTGGCTTCAGCAGAGCGCAGATACCAAATACTGTTCTTCTAGTGTAGCCGTAGTTAGG
CCACCACTTCAAGAACTCTGTAGCACCGCCTACATACCTCGCTCTGCTAATCCTGTTACCAGTGGCTGCT
GCCAGTGGCGATAAGTCGTGTCTTACCGGGTTGGACTCAAGACGATAGTTACCGGATAAGGCGCAGCGGT
CGGGCTGAACGGGGGGTTCGTGCACACAGCCCAGCTTGGAGCGAACGACCTACACCGAACTGAGATACCT
ACAGCGTGAGCTATGAGAAAGCGCCACGCTTCCCGAAGGGAGAAAGGCGGACAGGTATCCGGTAAGCGGC
AGGGTCGGAACAGGAGAGCGCACGAGGGAGCTTCCAGGGGGAAACGCCTGGTATCTTTATAGTCCTGTCG
GGTTTCGCCACCTCTGACTTGAGCGTCGATTTTTGTGATGCTCGTCAGGGGGGCGGAGCCTATGGAAAAA
CGCCAGCAACGCGGCCTTTTTACGGTTCCTGGCCTTTTGCTGGCCTTTTGCTCACATGTTCTTTCCTGCG
TTATCCCCTGATTCTGTGGATAACCGTATTACCGCCTTTGAGTGAGCTGATACCGCTCGCCGCAGCCGAA
CGACCGAGCGCAGCGAGTCAGTGAGCGAGGAAGCGGAAGAGCGCCCAATACGCAAACCGCCTCTCCCCGC
GCGTTGGCCGATTCATTAATGCAGCTGGCACGACAGGTTTCCCGACTGGAAAGCGGGCAGTGAGCGCAAC
GCAATTAATGTGAGTTAGCTCACTCATTAGGCACCCCAGGCTTTACACTTTATGCTTCCGGCTCGTATGT
TGTGTGGAATTGTGAGCGGATAACAATTTCACACAGGAAACAGCTATGACCATGATTACGCCAAGCGCGC
AATTAACCCTCACTAAAGGGAACAAAAGCTGGAGCTCCACCGCGGTGGCGGCCGCTCTAGAACTAGTGGA
TCCCCCGGGCTGCAGGAATTCGATATCAAGCTTATCGATACCGTCGACCTCGAGGGGGGGCCCGGTACCC
AATTCGCCCTATAGTGAGTCGTATTACGCGCGCTCACTGGCCGTCGTTTTACAACGTCGTGACTGGGAAA
ACCCTGGCGTTACCCAACTTAATCGCCTTGCAGCACATCCCCCTTTCGCCAGCTGGCGTAATAGCGAAGA
GGCCCGCACCGATCGCCCTTCCCAACAGTTGCGCAGCCTGAATGGCGAATGGAAATTGTAAGCGTTAATA
TTTTGTTAAAATTCGCGTTAAATTTTTGTTAAATCAGCTCATTTTTTTAACCAATAGGCCGAAATCGGCA
AAATCCCTTATAAATCAAAAGAATAGACCGAGATAGGGTTGAGTCCATGGCTGCGAGGATGTGAGCTGGA
GAGCGGCGCACGGGAAGGGGAGGACTCACATAAGCATGCAGGATTCGAGTGGCATGGTGTGCACTGAGTG
TATGGTTGTCGGAGGAGAGGATGATGGTAACAACAATAGCAGCAACGTCACTCGACGCGCGTCCGGTGTG
CCACACGGGGTAACGCCGAGTCGCCGTCAGGGTCGCCGAGACCACTCTCACAGCGTCACCGTTGGCACCA
GCTCAGCTTACAGCTTCTATCCTCCGCCAGCATCCACATACATCCCCTATACCGCATCCCCCACCCACTG
CCCAAGGTGAGTCATCTTCCCGCCCCCTTCCCTTGCCCGCCACTCAGTCCTCCATCCTCCACTAATCCAC
CTTATCGCACCCACCGCCTATCGCACATCCGAGCACAATGCTGGGCCTGCCAGGGGCTGCTAGATGGTGC
TCTCCCCACGCTGATCTGCATGCCGGCCATTGGATCATGGGTGCTAGGTGCTGGGTGCTGGATGTTGGAT
GCTGGATGCTGGGTGCACGCTTGGTCATTTCCTTCCAGGATTGACGGTCGCCGAGAGGACGACGTGGCGT
TCGACAACGAGGGCCGATAGCACCGCATCGCCTCGACCTGCATCCATCTCGCCTTGTCCTTTTGGTGCAA
CAATCCATCCGTGCTGGTGCCACACGCATAGCTGGAAGAGATGGATGTGCGTTGAACAGAGCTGCCGTCA
GGACTTTTTGGTGCACGGACCCTATTGTCCTCCCCAATCTTCACCGCGTCTCCTAATATGCAGCCTCTTT
GCTAATTGTCTTTTTCCATTAGTAAACTCGCCCAACATGTCTATGAAAAAGCCTGAACTCACCGCGACGT
CTGTCGAGAAGTTTCTGATCGAAAAGTTCGACAGCGTCTCCGACCTGATGCAGCTCTCGGAGGGCGAAGA
ATCTCGTGCTTTCAGCTTCGATGTAGGAGGGCGTGGATATGTCCTGCGGGTAAATAGCTGCGCCGATGGT
TTCTACAAAGATCGTTATGTTTATCGGCACTTTGCATCGGCCGCGCTCCCGATTCCGGAAGTGCTTGACA
TTGGGGAATTCAGCGAGAGCCTGACCTATTGCATCTCCCGCCGTGCACAGGGTGTCACGTTGCAAGACCT
GCCTGAAACCGAACTGCCCGCTGTTCTGCAGCCGGTCGCGGAGGCCATGGATGCGATCGCTGCGGCCGAT
CTTAGCCAGACGAGCGGGTTCGGCCCATTCGGACCGCAAGGAATCGGTCAATACACTACATGGCGTGATT
TCATATGCGCGATTGCTGATCCCCATGTGTATCACTGGCAAACTGTGATGGACGACACCGTCAGTGCGTC
CGTCGCGCAGGCTCTCGATGAGCTGATGCTTTGGGCCGAGGACTGCCCCGAAGTCCGGCACCTCGTGCAC
GCGGATTTCGGCTCCAACAATGTCCTGACGGACAATGGCCGCATAACAGCGGTCATTGACTGGAGCGAGG
CGATGTTCGGGGATTCCCAATACGAGGTCGCCAACATCTTCTTCTGGAGGCCGTGGTTGGCTTGTATGGA
GCAGCAGACGCGCTACTTCGAGCGGAGGCATCCGGAGCTTGCAGGATCGCCGCGGCTCCGGGCGTATATG
CTCCGCATTGGTCTTGACCAACTCTATCAGAGCTTGGTTGACGGCAATTTCGATGATGCAGCTTGGGCGC
AGGGTCGATGCGACGCAATCGTCCGATCCGGAGCCGGGACTGTCGGGCGTACACAAATCGCCCGCAGAAG
CGCGGCCGTCTGGACCGATGGCTGTGTAGAAGTACTCGCCGATAGTGGAAACCGACGCCCCAGCACTCGT
CCGAGGGCAAAGGAATAGGTGAAGGCGGTAAGGGGTTAATTTTCCTTAGAGGGTGTATATATACATATTA
GAGAAGTGATACAATTTTAGCACACTGCGAATTCGAGACAGACATCGTGTCAATCATCTTTTTTGACATT
ATATGCCCATTAATCTATCTACAGACAACAATACCATCCTTCCCACCCTCAGCAACGCCGTTGAATCCTC
AGGATCTTCATGGCTCCTTGTCTCTGAAACCAGGAAGCTAGTTTCTACATCTCTTCCGTGTTAATACAGA
TAAACCTATGGAGAGGCTGTCGAGCGGCGAGGGGCTTTTGAAGGGCGCCCTGGGGACATTAACTCAACAG
GCCAGAGGTAGAGTATACTTCGATGGAATCCTACGTTCCGGCGGTAAGTTACTAAAGTTTGGTTGGTAAG
CTTGAAGCTGATGTGGTCTTTTAGATTTCGAAATTGCGAAGAAAATGCTCAAAATGCTCCAAGGTGATGG
GGCAATTGATGACGCAGCCGTCGAAGAGGTTGTATTGAAGGTCTCAAAAGACTTTTATGTATGTGCGGAT
AGCTGCAACATTTACACTGGAAACATGAAGCTCGCATATGACGCGTAAGTCACTACTTATCTTCTGTTAT
TGATTATTTCTTACCCTGATTTAGCTTATCTGTTGCTCCTTCAACGCCGGCTACCGTCGCTGAGAGGCAA
TACATCGAAGCTACGTCTCGCCTATCGTCATTCTCCACTTTCACTTTGTCGCCACGTGAAATCAGACACG
ATGTCAACCCCTTAAGCCTATTGTCAACGGTTTTATCTGACAGTTCAAGCGATGCCTATAGACTTCCTGA
TTTGATGCTTGATTTGGCGGAAAAGCTGGGATGTCGAAATGAGATAGACCACGGCCTCGTTTGGGGGATG
GTAGGACGCGCAGCGATTGCCAAGGAAGATTGGACAATGGCAAGTAAGGCTGTAGGAAACATGGTGCAAA
CAGTCAAAAAGAGCCAGAGCAGCCAGACAGCTGTAAAACAGGAGCAACAAATAAATTTAATTAACACAAG
TATCGTGGCGCGCC
